Addgene plasmid #133183: pOPS0542
Purpose: Reporter plasmid with a 12-nucleotide specific "barcode" sequence. This plasmid is not available as an individual bacterial stab, but can be requested as part of the Plasmid-ID Kit (Kit #1000000168 ).
Depositing lab: Philip Poole. Depositing organization: University of Oxford. Publication: Optimizing Rhizobium-legume symbioses by simultaneous measurement of rhizobial competitiveness and N2 fixation in nodules. Mendoza-Suarez MA, Geddes BA, Sanchez-Canizares C, Ramirez-Gonzalez RH, Kirchhelle C, Jorrin B, Poole PS. Proc Natl Acad Sci U S A. 2020 May 5;117(18):9822-9831. doi: 10.1073/pnas.1921225117. Epub 2020 Apr 21. PubMed 32317381.
Backbone
  Vector backbone: pOGG026 (Addgene ID 113992)
  Vector type: Bacterial Expression
Growth in bacteria
  Bacterial resistance: Kanamycin, 50 μg/mL
  Growth temperature: 37°C
  Growth strain: ST18 (S17 delta pir delta hemA)
  Copy number: Low Copy
Gene/Insert
  Gene/Insert name: PU module (PsNifH from pOGG043), SC module (sfGFP from pOGG037), and T module (CTATCTCCTGTC and universal primer binding site)
  Species: Synthetic
  Mutation: Domesticated for Golden Gate cloning
  Cloning method: Unknown
Terms and licenses: Academic/Nonprofit Terms; Industry Terms: Not Available to Industry
Depositor comments: The only difference is the sequence: CTATCTCCTGTC . Please note that this plasmid may require a unique bacterial strain, so make sure to confirm that you can also obtain the appropriate growth strain. Please contact us or contact our distributors if you have any questions. This plasmid is not available as an individual bacterial stab, but can be requested as part of the Plasmid-ID Kit (Kit #1000000168 ).
How to cite: pOPS0542 was a gift from Philip Poole (Addgene plasmid # 133183)
