[The description below was written by a language model from this plasmid's Addgene catalogue record and pLannotate feature annotations shown in this document.]
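Description:
pOPS0542 is a low-copy, broad-host-range bacterial reporter plasmid built on the pOGG026 backbone and assembled by Golden Gate cloning from domesticated synthetic modules. The annotated 7,030-nt sequence shows an RK2/IncP-type replicon: oriV together with the trans-acting replication protein gene trfA. An IncP oriT allows conjugative mobilisation from a donor strain that supplies the transfer functions, consistent with the recorded conjugation-type E. coli growth strain. Selection is by kanamycin through aphA1 (nptI). A full par region is present. It comprises the parDE toxin–antitoxin addiction system, which kills cells that lose the plasmid, and the parA and parB partition genes, so the plasmid should be stably maintained without antibiotic. Short annotated fragments of Tn5 transposase, the CloDF13 origin and lacZα appear to be backbone or cloning remnants rather than functional parts.

According to the record, the payload combines three modules: a nifH promoter module (PsNifH), a superfolder GFP coding module, and a terminator-position module that carries a unique 12-nucleotide barcode next to a universal primer binding site. The feature table annotates sfGFP but neither the promoter nor the barcode. An unannotated stretch lies upstream of sfGFP, between it and an rrnB T1 terminator. A lambda t0 terminator sits just past the sequence origin, which on a circular map is downstream of the cassette. Because nifH encodes a nitrogenase component, GFP expression from this promoter would report nitrogen-fixation gene activity, while the barcode identifies the strain carrying the plasmid by amplification and sequencing. The plasmid belongs to a kit of otherwise identical constructs that differ only in the barcode. The kit was developed to measure rhizobial competitiveness and N2 fixation in legume nodules simultaneously.
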