Features (pLannotate 1.2.2; 14 found; start..end, strand, type, name):
      9..103     +  terminator     lambda t0 terminator: transcription terminator from phage lambda
    213..1025    +  CDS            aphA1: KKA1_ECOLX - Also known as nptI. Protein inferred from homology: Swiss-Prot protein existence level 3. Resistance to kanamycin and structurally-related aminoglycosides, including amikacin. From Escherichia coli.
   1179..1287    +  oriT           oriT: incP origin of transfer
   1348..2496    -  CDS            trfA: trans-acting replication protein that binds to and activates oriV
   2548..2829    -  CDS            tnpA (fragment): TN5P_ECOLX - Also known as tnp. Experimental evidence at protein level: Swiss-Prot protein existence level 1. Mediates transposition of transposon Tn5 by a 'cut and paste' mechanism. First, the monomeric transposase binds the 19 bp inverted DNA repeats flanking the transposon. Then, dimerization of the DNA- bound transposase creates a synaptic DNA complex. After nicking of the first DNA strand, excision of the transposon proceeds through a series of intermediates. The transposase then mediates the insertion of the transposon at a new site by strand transfer. The activity of the wild- type tran
   2889..3420    -  rep_origin     oriV: incP origin of replication
   3476..3511    -  rep_origin     CloDF13 ori (fragment): Plasmids containing the CloDF13 (CDF) origin of replication can be propagated in E. coli cells that contain additional plasmids with compatible origins.
   3635..3943    -  CDS            parE: PARE_ECOLX - Experimental evidence at protein level: Swiss-Prot protein existence level 1. Toxin component of a type II toxin-antitoxin (TA) system involved in plasmid partition. Acts by inhibiting DNA gyrase, converting supercoiled plasmid DNA into a singly cleaved linear form in an ATP-dependent fashion. To do so it probably interacts with one of the gyrase subunits. Gyrase inhibition is prevented by antitoxin ParD, and is reversed in vitro by incubation with ParD. In cells that have lost the plasmid filamentation and growth inhibition occur; this is suppressed when ParD is supplied in trans
   3943..4191    -  CDS            parD: PARD_ECOLX - Experimental evidence at protein level: Swiss-Prot protein existence level 1. Antitoxin component of a type II toxin-antitoxin (TA) system involved in plasmid partition. Inhibits the anti-DNA gyrase activity of toxin ParE; reverses and restores gyrase catalytic activity in vitro. The parDE operon alone is capable of stabilizing an RK2-derived minireplicon under defined growth conditions in several different Gram- negative bacteria. It does so by the post-segregational killing (PSK) of plasmid-free cells, also referred to as a plasmid addiction system. Binds its own promoter, autor
   4320..5162    +  CDS            parB: PARB4_ECOLX - Protein predicted: Swiss-Prot protein existence level 4. Involved in plasmid partition. From Escherichia coli.
   5126..5782    +  CDS            parA: PARA4_ECOLX - Protein inferred from homology: Swiss-Prot protein existence level 3. Involved in plasmid partition. From Escherichia coli.
   5942..6028    -  terminator     rrnB T1 terminator: Escherichia coli rrnB; transcription terminator T1 from the E. coli rrnB gene
   6275..6988    +  CDS            superfolder GFP: GFP variant that folds robustly even when fused to poorly folded proteins (Pédelacq et al., 2006)
   7008..7030    +  CDS            lacZα (fragment): LacZα fragment of β-galactosidase; lacZ fragment
>Addgene plasmid #133183 | pOPS0542 | addgene full sequence | sequence record 275241 | Addgene NGS Result
CGCTCTTGGACTCCTGTTGATAGATCCAGTAATGACCTCAGAACTCCATCTGGATTTGTTCAGAACGCTC
GGTTGCCGCCGGGCGTTTTTTATTGGTGAGAATCCAGGCAATTGTGTCTCAAAATCTCTGATGTTACATT
GCACAAGATAAAAATATATCATCATGAACAATAAAACTGTCTGCTTACATAAACAGTAATACAAGGGGTG
TTATGAGCCATATTCAGCGTGAAACGAGCTGTAGCCGTCCGCGTCTGAACAGCAACATGGATGCGGATCT
GTATGGCTATAAATGGGCGCGTGATAACGTGGGTCAGAGCGGCGCGACCATTTATCGTCTGTATGGCAAA
CCGGATGCGCCGGAACTGTTTCTGAAACATGGCAAAGGCAGCGTGGCGAACGATGTGACCGATGAAATGG
TGCGTCTGAACTGGCTGACCGAATTTATGCCGCTGCCGACCATTAAACATTTTATTCGCACCCCGGATGA
TGCGTGGCTGCTGACCACCGCGATTCCGGGCAAAACCGCGTTTCAGGTGCTGGAAGAATATCCGGATAGC
GGCGAAAACATTGTGGATGCGCTGGCCGTGTTTCTGCGTCGTCTGCATAGCATTCCGGTGTGCAACTGCC
CGTTTAACAGCGATCGTGTGTTTCGTCTGGCCCAGGCGCAGAGCCGTATGAACAACGGCCTGGTGGATGC
GAGCGATTTTGATGATGAACGTAACGGCTGGCCGGTGGAACAGGTGTGGAAAGAAATGCATAAACTGCTG
CCGTTTAGCCCGGATAGCGTGGTGACCCACGGCGATTTTAGCCTGGATAACCTGATTTTCGATGAAGGCA
AACTGATTGGCTGCATTGATGTGGGCCGTGTGGGCATTGCGGATCGTTATCAGGATCTGGCCATTCTGTG
GAACTGCCTGGGCGAATTTAGCCCGAGCCTGCAAAAACGTCTGTTTCAGAAATATGGCATTGATAATCCG
GATATGAACAAACTGCAATTTCATCTGATGCTGGATGAATTTTTCTAATAATTAATTGAACTACTTTTCC
GCTGCATAACCCTGCTTCGGGGTCATTATAGCGATTTTTTCGGTATATCCATCCTTTTTCGCACGATATA
CAGGATTTTGCCAAAGGGTTCGTGTAGACTTTCCTTGGTGTATCCAACGGCGTCAGCCGGGCAGGATAGG
TGAAGTAGGCCCACCCGCGAGCGGGTGTTCCTTCTTCACTGTCCCTTATTCGCACCTGGCGGTGCTCAAC
GGGAATCCTGCTCTGCGAGGCTGGCCGTAGGCCGGCCGCGATGCAGGTGGCTGCTGAACCCCCAGCCGGA
ACTGACCCCACAAGGCCCTAGCGTTTGCAATGCACCAGGTCATCATTGACCCAGGCGTGTTCCACCAGGC
CGCTGCCTCGCAACTCTTCGCAGGCTTCGCCGACCTGCTCGCGCCACTTCTTCACGCGGGTGGAATCCGA
TCCGCACATGAGGCGGAAGGTTTCCAGCTTGAGCGGGTACGGCTCCCGGTGCGAGCTGAAATAGTCGAAC
ATCCGTCGGGCCGTCGGCGACAGCTTGCGGTACTTCTCCCATATGAATTTCGTGTAGTGGTCGCCAGCAA
ACAGCACGACGATTTCCTCGTCGATCAGGACCTGGCAACGGGACGTTTTCTTGCCACGGTCCAGGACGCG
GAAGCGGTGCAGCAGCGACACCGATTCCAGGTGCCCAACGCGGTCGGACGTGAAGCCCATCGCCGTCGCC
TGTAGGCGCGACAGGCATTCCTCGGCCTTCGTGTAATACCGGCCATTGATCGACCAGCCCAGGTCCTGGC
AAAGCTCGTAGAACGTGAAGGTGATCGGCTCGCCGATAGGGGTGCGCTTCGCGTACTCCAACACCTGCTG
CCACACCAGTTCGTCATCGTCGGCCCGCAGCTCGACGCCGGTGTAGGTGATCTTCACGTCCTTGTTGACG
TGGAAAATGACCTTGTTTTGCAGCGCCTCGCGCGGGATTTTCTTGTTGCGCGTGGTGAACAGGGCAGAGC
GGGCCGTGTCGTTTGGCATCGCTCGCATCGTGTCCGGCCACGGCGCAATATCGAACAAGGAAAGCTGCAT
TTCCTTGATCTGCTGCTTCGTGTGTTTCAGCAACGCGGCCTGCTTGGCTTCGCTGACCTGTTTTGCCAGG
TCCTCGCCGGCGGTTTTTCGCTTCTTGGTCGTCATAGTTCCTCGCGTGTCGATGGTCATCGACTTCGCCA
AACCTGCCGCCTCCTGTTCGAGCCGACGCGAACGCTCCACGGCGGCCGATGGCGCGGGCAGGGCAGGGGG
AGCCAGTTGCACGCTGTCGCGCTCGATCTTGGCCGTAGCTTGCTGGACTATCGAGCCGACGGACTGGAAG
GTTTCGCGGGGCGCACGCATGACGGTGCGGCTTGCGATGGTTTCGGCATCCTCGGCGGAAAACCCCGCGT
CGATCAGTTCTTGCCTGTATGCCTTCCGGTCAAACGTCCGATTCATTCACCCTCCTTGCGGGATTGCCCC
GGAATTAATTCCCCGGATCGATCCGTCGATCTTGATCCCCTGCGCCATCAGATCCTTGGCGGCAAGAAAG
CCATCCAGTTTACTTTGCAGGGCTTCCCAACCTTACCAGAGGGCGCCCCAGCTGGCAATTCCGGTTCGCT
TGCTGTCCATAAAACCGCCCAGTCTAGCTATCGCCATGTAAGCCCACTGCAAGCTACCTGCTTTCTCTTT
GCGCTTGCGTTTTCCCTTGTCCAGATAGCCCAGTAGCTGACATTCATCCGGGGTCAGCACCGTTTCTGCG
GACTGGCTTTCTACGTGGCTGCCATTTTTGGGGTGAGGCCGTTCGCGGCCGAGGGGCGCAGCCCCTGGGG
GGATGGGAGGCCCGCGTTAGCGGGCCGGGAGGGTTCGAGAAGGGGGGGCACCCCCCTTCGGCGTGCGCGG
TCACGCGCACAGGGCGCAGCCCTGGTTAAAAACAAGGTTTATAAATATTGGTTTAAAAGCAGGTTAAAAG
ACAGGTTAGCGGTGGCCGAAAAACGGGCGGAAACCCTTGCAAATGCTGGATTTTCTGCCTGTGGACAGCC
CCTCAAATGTCAATAGGTGCGCCCCTCATCTGTCAGCACTCTGCCCCTCAAGTGTCAAGGATCGCGCCCC
TCATCTGTCAGTAGTCGCGCCCCTCAAGTGTCAATACCGCAGGGCACTTATCCCCAGGCTTGTCCACATC
ATCTGTGGGAAACTCGCGTAAAATCAGGCGTTTTCGCCGATTTGCGAGGCTGGCCAGCTCCACGTCGCCG
GCCGAAATCGAGCCTGCCCCTCATCTGTCAACGCCGCGCCGGGTGAGTCGGCCCCTCAAGTGTCAACGTC
CGCCCCTCATCTGTCAGTGAGGGCCAAGTTTTCCGCGAGGTATCCACAACGCCGGCGGCCCTACATGGCT
CTGCTGTAGTGAGTGGGTTGCGCTCCGGCAGCGGTCCTGATCCCCCGCAGAAAAAAAGGATCTCAAGAAG
ATCCTTTGATCTTTTCTACATTACTGCATGAGCTTGTGGAAGTGTGCTGAGCATAAATGATTCTCCTAGC
TGTTCTTTGGGTAAGTACGCCATCAGGACGTTGTGAGTGGCGCGATTTTTAGCGGCTGAAATCAGCCCTT
GAGCCTGTCGGCAAGTCGCGTCATGAGGTCCATGCGCTCATGCAGGATCGCCACGACCAACGCGGGTTCG
CCCGCACGCGGCAGGCAAAAAACGTAGTGGTGTTCGCAGCGGGCCATCCGCAGCGCGGGAAAGAGTTCGC
TCATGTCCTTAAACGGGCCTTCGCCGGCGGCAAGCCTGGCTATGCCCTGTTCCAGCTTAGCGATATAGCG
GCGCACCTGCGCCGCGCCCCACTCCCGGCGCGTGTAGCGGATGATGCCGCGTAGATCGGCTTCGGCCTCA
GCCGTGAGGATGTAGGCCGTCAAGCGCGATCCCCGCTGAGTTCTTCATCAAGAATTTCGCCGACGCTCTT
GGTGGACACCTTGCCGGCAAGCCCATCGTTGATGCGGTTCCCCAGCATGGTTTTCAGTTCCTGCCATGCC
TGATCGGCATCAGCGTCACCGGGGAACAGACGTTCGAGGGCGTATTGCTTAATGGTCTTGCCCTGCAAGG
CGGCCAGGGCTTTCAGGCTCTGGTGCTGCTGGTCCGTCATGTCGATTGTCAGGCGGCTCATTGGATAACC
TCCATAAAATACACGTAACCACATTAGCACATATGTGGGCGTGAGGCTACAGCGCGAGGCGCATTAAGGT
CGGGAAAATGCGCTAGGCGCATTTAAATTGCGTATTGCTGTAATGCGCCATGCCGGCTAGACTAGGCCCA
AATGGGTATACCCAATTTGACCAAGGGGGACGCGATGAGGGCGGCCAAGCACTACCGACAACTTCTATCC
ATCGACTTCAACATCGAGGCGCTGGCCTTCGTGCCTGGACCCGACGGCACACGCGGCCGGCGCATCCACG
TCCTGGGGCGCGAGGTCCGCGACCGGCCCGGCCTGGTCGAGTACCTTTCGCCGGCGTTCGGCTCGCGGGT
GGCGCTGGACGGCTACTGCAAGGCCAATTTCGATGCAGTGCTGCACCTGGCGTACCCCGATCATCAGCAA
TGGGGCCACGCATGAAGCGCCGAAGCTACGCCATGCTGCGCGCCGCTGCCGCGCTGGCCGTCCTGGTCGT
TGCCTCGCCGGCATGGGCCGAGCTGCGCGGCGAGGTCGTGCGCATCATCGACGGCGACACCATCGACGTG
CTGGTAGACAAGCAGCCGGTGCGCGTGCGCCTGGTGGACATTGACGCGCCGGAAAAGCGGCAAGCCTTCG
GCGAACGTGCGCGCCAGGCGCTGGCCGGCATGGTGTTCCGCCGGCACGTCCTGGTCGACGAGAAGGACAC
CGACCGTTACGGCCGCACGCTGGGCACCGTCTGGGTCAACATGGAGCTGGCCAGCCGGCCGCCGCAGCCG
CGCAACGTCAACGCCGCGATGGTTCACCAGGGCATGGCGTGGGCCTATCGCTTCCACGGCCGCGCGGCCG
ACCCTGAAATGCTGCGGCTCGAACAGGAGGCGCGAGGCAAGCGCGTCGGCCTCTGGTCCGATCCGCACGC
CGTCGAGCCGTGGAAATGGCGACGCGAGAGCAACAACCGGAGGGACGAAGGTTGAAGGTCGCCCGCATCT
ACCTGCGCGCCAGTACGGACGAGCAGAATCTTGAACGCCAGGAGAGCCTTGTAGCGGCCACGCGGGCCGC
CGGGTACTACGTCGCCGGCATCTACCGCGAGAAGGCGTCCGGCGCACGCGCCGACCGGCCCGAGCTGCTG
CGCATGATCGCGGACCTGCAACCTGGTGAAGTCGTCGTTGCGGAGAAGATCGACCGCATCAGCCGCTTGC
CGTTGGCCGAGGCCGAGCGCCTGGTTGCGTCGATCCGGGCCAAAGGGGCCAAGCTGGCCGTGCCTGGCGT
GGTGGACCTGTCGGAGCTGGCCGCCGAGGCGAACGGAGTGGCGAAAATCGTTCTGGAATCCGTCCAGGAC
ATGCTTTTGAAGCTCGCCTTGCAGATGGCCCGCGACGACTACGAGGATCGGCGCGAGCGTCAACGTCAGG
GTGTCCAGTTGGCGAAGGCCGCCGGCCGCTACACCGGCCGCAAACGTGACGCCGGCATGCACGACCGCAT
CATCACGCTTCGCTCCGGCGGATCGAGCATTGCCAAGACGGCCAAGCTGGTCGGATGCAGCCCGAGCCAG
GTCAAACGAGTGTGGGCGGCCTGGAACGCGCAGCAGCAAAAATAAAGCCGGGCAGTGCCCGGCTTTTCTC
ACCTTTTCGCGTCCCGCAGGGCCGCTGCGAGCGCCCTACCTAGATCCTCGCTTTCCCCCTCGGTGTAGTC
CGGCCAGGGCACGAAGGGCGCGGATGCGAACCTGTTGAGCAGGTCAGATCTAGGGCGGCGGATTTGTCCT
ACTCAGGAGAGCGTTCACCGACAAACAACAGATAAAACGAAAGGCCCAGTCTTTCGACTGAGCCTTTCGT
TTTATTTGATGCCTGCCGAATTCGGATCCGGAGCTCGACACGACATTGTCGTCACCTTTGTCGGGTCCGC
GACAAGCTTTTTGTTCCTCGATCCCGTATGTTTTCGCCTAAATATCTGAAACAGCAGCAAATTATTTTTC
GTTAGCTCAATCGGCCCACTTGGCACGAGTCTTGAAATTTATTGCGAGGCGGCGGAGCTGCCGGCCGCAT
CCGTGCGGCATAACCACGGTTGTGAACAAATGAAGGAAGGCCAAATGCGTAAAGGCGAAGAGCTGTTCAC
TGGTGTCGTCCCTATTCTGGTGGAACTGGATGGTGATGTCAACGGTCATAAGTTTTCCGTGCGTGGCGAG
GGTGAAGGTGACGCAACTAATGGTAAACTGACGCTGAAGTTCATCTGTACTACTGGTAAACTGCCGGTAC
CTTGGCCGACTCTGGTAACGACGCTGACTTATGGTGTTCAGTGCTTTGCTCGTTATCCGGACCATATGAA
GCAGCATGACTTCTTCAAGTCCGCCATGCCGGAAGGCTATGTGCAGGAACGCACGATTTCCTTTAAGGAT
GACGGCACGTACAAAACGCGTGCGGAAGTGAAATTTGAAGGCGATACCCTGGTAAACCGCATTGAGCTGA
AAGGCATTGACTTTAAAGAAGATGGCAATATCCTGGGCCATAAGCTGGAATACAATTTTAACAGCCACAA
TGTTTACATCACCGCCGATAAACAAAAAAATGGCATTAAAGCGAATTTTAAAATTCGCCACAACGTTGAG
GATGGCAGCGTGCAGCTGGCTGATCACTACCAGCAAAACACTCCAATCGGTGATGGTCCTGTTCTGCTGC
CAGACAATCACTATCTGAGCACGCAAAGCGTTCTGTCTAAAGATCCGAACGAGAAACGCGATCATATGGT
TCTGCTGGAGTTCGTAACCGCAGCGGGCATCACGCATGGTATGGATGAACTGTACAAATGAGCTTCTATC
TCCTGTCCGTTTTACAACGTCGTGACTGGG
